Addgene plasmid #16452: D3 clone (p21/WAF1 promoter)
Depositing lab: Bert Vogelstein. Depositing organization: Johns Hopkins University and School of Medicine. Publication: WAF1, a potential mediator of p53 tumor suppression. el-Deiry WS, Tokino T, Velculescu VE, Levy DB, Parsons R, Trent JM, Lin D, Mercer WE, Kinzler KW, Vogelstein B. Cell. 1993 Nov 19. 75(4):817-25. 10.1016/0092-8674(93)90500-P PubMed 8242752.
Backbone
  Vector backbone: pBluescript SK(+)
  Backbone manufacturer: Stratagene
  Backbone size w/o insert (bp): 3000
  Vector type: Mammalian Expression
Growth in bacteria
  Bacterial resistance: Ampicillin, 100 μg/mL
  Growth temperature: 37°C
  Growth strain: DH5alpha
  Copy number: High Copy
Gene/Insert
  Gene/Insert name: WAF1 promoter (alt name: p21)
  Species: H. sapiens (human)
  Insert size (bp): 5000
  Entrez Gene: CDKN1A (a.k.a. CAP20, CDKN1, CIP1, MDA-6, P21, SDI1, WAF1, p21CIP1)
  Cloning method: Restriction Enzyme; 5′ cloning site BamHI (not destroyed); 3′ cloning site BamHI (not destroyed)
  Sequencing primers: 5′ T7; 3′ T3
Terms and licenses: Academic/Nonprofit Terms; Industry Terms: Not Available to Industry
Depositor comments: This plasmid contains a ~5kb BamHI fragment of the genomic p21-WAF1 gene cloned into the BamHI site of pBluescript SK+.
How to cite: D3 clone (p21/WAF1 promoter) was a gift from Bert Vogelstein (Addgene plasmid # 16452 ; http://n2t.net/addgene:16452 ; RRID:Addgene_16452)
