[The description below was written by a language model from this plasmid's Addgene catalogue record.]
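Description:
D3 clone (p21/WAF1 promoter) is a genomic subclone in which a roughly 5 kb BamHI fragment of the human CDKN1A gene (also known as p21, WAF1 or CIP1) has been inserted into the BamHI site of pBluescript SK(+), a phagemid cloning vector of about 3 kb. Both BamHI sites were preserved, so the fragment can be released intact by a single digest. The record does not state the orientation of the insert. The plasmid is maintained at high copy in standard E. coli cloning strains under ampicillin selection. The T7 and T3 primer sites flanking the pBluescript polylinker are listed as the sequencing entry points into either end of the insert. pBluescript vectors generally also carry an f1 origin for single-stranded DNA rescue, but no feature table is supplied here to confirm individual elements.

Although the catalogue classifies it as a mammalian expression vector, the record gives no indication of a reporter gene, a mammalian selection marker or a polyadenylation signal. The construct is therefore best understood as a source clone of WAF1 promoter and upstream genomic sequence rather than a ready-made expression or reporter plasmid. CDKN1A encodes a cyclin-dependent kinase inhibitor, and the associated publication describes WAF1 as a potential mediator of p53 tumour suppression. The likely use of this clone is as starting material for studying transcriptional regulation of the gene, for example by subcloning promoter fragments into reporter vectors, mapping regulatory elements, or generating probes. The exact boundaries of the genomic fragment relative to the transcription start site are not stated in the record.
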