>Addgene plasmid #16452 | D3 clone (p21/WAF1 promoter) | addgene partial sequence | sequence record 23194 | 16452 with T7
GGGCCCCTGAGTGAGGTATCGATAAGCTTGATATCGAATTCCTGCAGCCCGGGGGATCCCAGAGCCACCC
GGGACCGATCCTAGACGAACTTACTCCACTCCGCTTTCCTCGCCCTTCCTGGGCCCCTCCAGGGACACGG
ACTTCATCCCCACGCCGCGAGCAAACTGCGCCTGGGGCCTGGAGCCAACCGCAGCCAAAGGCGAGCTCCC
AGAACGGTCCCGTCCACGCCCTCCCTCGCCCCAGCTGGGTTTCCAGGGGCGGGGAGCGTGGCCAGGGATT
CCTGTACTTGTAATCCCGCTCTCCGCCCGGGGTCTCCGGCACATCCCGACCCTCGTCACCCGCGCACTTA
GAGACACCGTGTGCGCAAGCCGAGCGCGCACCGACCCACGCCCGTCATTCACCTGCCGCAGAAACACCTG
TGAACGCAGCACACACCCGCGAACACGCATCCTCGCGGACACGCAGGGACACACGCGGGCACGCTTGGCT
CGGCTCTGGGCCGCCGGCCCGGGGTCCCCTGTTGTCTGCCGCCGCTCTCTCACCTCCTCTGAGTGCCTCG
GTGCCTCGGCGAATCCGCGCCCNGCTCCGGCTCCACAAGGAACTGACTTCGGCAGCTGCTCACACCTCAG
CTGGCGCAGCTCAGCGCGGCCCTGATATACAACCGNCCTGCCCGTGGCCCGCCTCANGGAGGCGGGACCC
GCGCTCGGCCCACGG
